Addgene plasmid #131847: pHcRed-NPM1cOligodN243-C1
Purpose: Expresses HcRed-NPM1c (cytoplasmic mutant, human) with the oligo dimerization domain attached to the last 50 aminoacids in mammalian cells through transient transfection
Depositing lab: Mark Minden. Depositing organization: University Health Network. Publication: NPM1c impedes CTCF functions through cytoplasmic mislocalization in acute myeloid leukemia. Wang AJ, Han Y, Jia N, Chen P, Minden MD. Leukemia. 2020 May;34(5):1278-1290. doi: 10.1038/s41375-019-0681-8. Epub 2019 Dec 12. PubMed 31831844.
Backbone
  Vector backbone: pHcRed-C1
  Vector type: Mammalian Expression
  Selectable markers: Neomycin (select with G418)
Growth in bacteria
  Bacterial resistance: Kanamycin, 50 μg/mL
  Growth temperature: 37°C
  Growth strain: DH5alpha
  Copy number: High Copy
Gene/Insert
  Gene/Insert name: NPM1
  Species: H. sapiens (human)
  Mutation: This is a deletion contruct of the cytoplasmic mutant causing AML, where a TCTG insertion occurs within exon 12. It contains aa.1-121 attached to the last 50 amino acids
  Entrez Gene: NPM1 (a.k.a. B23, NPM)
  Tag / fusion protein: HcRed (N terminal on backbone)
Terms and licenses: Academic/Nonprofit Terms; Industry Terms: Not Available to Industry
How to cite: pHcRed-NPM1cOligodN243-C1 was a gift from Mark Minden (Addgene plasmid # 131847 ; http://n2t.net/addgene:131847 ; RRID:Addgene_131847)
