[The description below was written by a language model from this plasmid's Addgene catalogue record and pLannotate feature annotations shown in this document.]
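Description:
pHcRed-NPM1cOligodN243-C1 is a mammalian expression plasmid built on the pHcRed-C1 backbone and intended for transient transfection of mammalian cells. It replicates in E. coli from a high-copy ColE1/pUC-type origin and also carries an f1 phage origin. A single NeoR/KanR (aph(3')-II) gene serves both hosts. A bacterial promoter drives it for kanamycin selection, and the SV40 enhancer/early promoter, paired with the HSV TK polyadenylation signal, drives it for G418 selection in mammalian cells. The short ble, bGH poly(A) and SV40 large T antigen fragments in the annotation look like backbone remnants or partial matches rather than functional parts.

The expression cassette uses the human CMV immediate-early enhancer and promoter to drive HcRed1, a far-red fluorescent protein derived from a Heteractis crispa chromoprotein. HcRed1 is fused through residual multiple cloning site sequence to the N terminus of the NPM1 insert, and the cassette ends with the SV40 poly(A) signal. The insert is a deletion derivative of human NPM1c, the cytoplasmic nucleophosmin mutant associated with acute myeloid leukemia that arises from a TCTG insertion in exon 12. According to the record, it joins residues 1–121, which contain the oligomerization domain, directly to the last 50 amino acids of the mutant protein. The automated annotation labels this roughly 500 nt segment as mouse Npm1, which probably reflects homology to the database reference, since the catalogue lists the species as human.

The fluorescent tag allows the subcellular localization of this truncated mutant to be seen. This fits the associated study of how NPM1c mislocalizes CTCF to the cytoplasm in leukemia, where the construct presumably served as one of a set of domain-mapping constructs.
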