Features (pLannotate 1.2.2; 15 found; start..end, strand, type, name):
     61..364     +  enhancer       CMV enhancer: human cytomegalovirus immediate early enhancer
    365..568     +  promoter       CMV promoter: human cytomegalovirus (CMV) immediate early promoter
    613..1297    +  CDS            HcRed1 (fragment): far-red fluorescent variant of Heteractis crispa chromoprotein mammalian codon-optimized
   1297..1332    +  misc_feature   MCS (fragment): multiple cloning site
   1333..1833    +  CDS            Npm1 (fragment): NPM_MOUSE - Experimental evidence at protein level: Swiss-Prot protein existence level 1. Involved in diverse cellular processes such as ribosome biogenesis, centrosome duplication, protein chaperoning, histone assembly, cell proliferation, and regulation of tumor suppressors p53/TP53 and ARF. Binds ribosome presumably to drive ribosome nuclear export. Associated with nucleolar ribonucleoprotein structures and bind single-stranded nucleic acids. Acts as a chaperonin for the core histones H3, H2B and H4. Stimulates APEX1 endonuclease activity on apurinic/apyrimidinic (AP) double-stranded DNA bu
   1892..1976    +  CDS            large T antigen (fragment): large T antigen from SV40 (simian virus 40)
   1999..2120    +  polyA_signal   SV40 poly(A) signal: SV40 polyadenylation signal
   2154..2582    -  rep_origin     f1 ori (sequence partly withheld): f1 bacteriophage origin of replication; arrow indicates direction of (+) strand synthesis
   2609..2713    +  promoter       AmpR promoter: bla
   2715..3072    +  promoter       SV40 promoter: SV40 enhancer and early promoter
   3107..3901    +  CDS            NeoR/KanR: aminoglycoside phosphotransferase from Tn5; aph(3')-II (or nptII); confers resistance to neomycin, kanamycin, and G418 (Geneticin®)
   3922..4074    +  CDS            ble (fragment): BLE_KLEPN - Experimental evidence at protein level: Swiss-Prot protein existence level 1. Binding protein with a strong affinity to the bleomycin family of antibiotics. Binds to CL990; an antimitotic-antibiotic compound. From Klebsiella pneumoniae.
   4133..4180    +  polyA_signal   HSV TK poly(A) signal: herpes simplex virus thymidine kinase polyadenylation signal (Cole and Stacy, 1985)
   4271..4287    -  polyA_signal   bGH poly(A) signal (fragment): bovine growth hormone polyadenylation signal
   4509..5097    +  rep_origin     ori: high-copy-number ColE1/pMB1/pBR322/pUC origin of replication
>Addgene plasmid #131847 | pHcRed-NPM1cOligodN243-C1 | addgene full sequence | sequence record 264401 | Addgene NGS Result
TAGTTATTAATAGTAATCAATTACGGGGTCATTAGTTCATAGCCCATATATGGAGTTCCGCGTTACATAA
CTTACGGTAAATGGCCCGCCTGGCTGACCGCCCAACGACCCCCGCCCATTGACGTCAATAATGACGTATG
TTCCCATAGTAACGCCAATAGGGACTTTCCATTGACGTCAATGGGTGGAGTATTTACGGTAAACTGCCCA
CTTGGCAGTACATCAAGTGTATCATATGCCAAGTACGCCCCCTATTGACGTCAATGACGGTAAATGGCCC
GCCTGGCATTATGCCCAGTACATGACCTTATGGGACTTTCCTACTTGGCAGTACATCTACGTATTAGTCA
TCGCTATTACCATGGTGATGCGGTTTTGGCAGTACATCAATGGGCGTGGATAGCGGTTTGACTCACGGGG
ATTTCCAAGTCTCCACCCCATTGACGTCAATGGGAGTTTGTTTTGGCACCAAAATCAACGGGACTTTCCA
AAATGTCGTAACAACTCCGCCCCATTGACGCAAATGGGCGGTAGGCGTGTACGGTGGGAGGTCTATATAA
GCAGAGCTGGTTTAGTGAACCGTCAGATCCGCTAGCGCTACCGGTCGCCACCATGGTGAGCGGCCTGCTG
AAGGAGAGTATGCGCATCAAGATGTACATGGAGGGCACCGTGAACGGCCACTACTTCAAGTGCGAGGGCG
AGGGCGACGGCAACCCCTTCGCCGGCACCCAGAGCATGAGAATCCACGTGACCGAGGGCGCCCCCCTGCC
CTTCGCCTTCGACATCCTGGCCCCCTGCTGCGAGTACGGCAGCAGGACCTTCGTGCACCACACCGCCGAG
ATCCCCGACTTCTTCAAGCAGAGCTTCCCCGAGGGCTTCACCTGGGAGAGAACCACCACCTACGAGGACG
GCGGCATCCTGACCGCCCACCAGGACACCAGCCTGGAGGGCAACTGCCTGATCTACAAGGTGAAGGTGCA
CGGCACCAACTTCCCCGCCGACGGCCCCGTGATGAAGAACAAGAGCGGCGGCTGGGAGCCCAGCACCGAG
GTGGTGTACCCCGAGAACGGCGTGCTGTGCGGCCGGAACGTGATGGCCCTGAAGGTGGGCGACCGGCACC
TGATCTGCCACCACTACACCAGCTACCGGAGCAAGAAGGCCGTGCGCGCCCTGACCATGCCCGGCTTCCA
CTTCACCGACATCCGGCTCCAGATGCTGCGGAAGAAGAAGGACGAGTACTTCGAGCTGTACGAGGCCAGC
GTGGCCCGGTACAGCGACCTGCCCGAGAAGGCCAACTCCGGACTCAGATCTCGAGCTCAAGCTTCGAATT
CTATGGAAGATTCGATGGACATGGACATGAGCCCCCTGAGGCCCCAGAACTATCTTTTCGGTTGTGAACT
AAAGGCCGACAAAGATTATCACTTTAAGGTGGATAATGATGAAAATGAGCACCAGTTATCTTTAAGAACG
GTCAGTTTAGGGGCTGGTGCAAAGGATGAGTTGCACATTGTTGAAGCAGAGGCAATGAATTACGAAGGCA
GTCCAATTAAAGTAACACTGGCAACTTTGAAAATGTCTGTACAGCCAACGGTTTCCCTTGGGGGCTTTGA
AATAACACCACCAGTGGTCTTAAGGTTGAAGTGTGGTTCAGGGCCAGTGCATATTAGTGGACAGCACTTA
GTAGCTGTGGGTACCAGCGGCGTAGAAGACATTAAAGCAAAAATGCAAGCAAGTATAGAAAAAGGTGGTT
CTCTTCCCAAAGTGGAAGCCAAATTCATCAATTATGTGAAGAATTGCTTCCGGATGACTGACCAAGAGGC
TATTCAAGATCTCTGTCTGGCAGTGGAGGAAGTCTCTTTAAGAAAATAGGGATCCACCGGATCTAGATAA
CTGATCATAATCAGCCATACCACATTTGTAGAGGTTTTACTTGCTTTAAAAAACCTCCCACACCTCCCCC
TGAACCTGAAACATAAAATGAATGCAATTGTTGTTGTTAACTTGTTTATTGCAGCTTATAATGGTTACAA
ATAAAGCAATAGCATCACAAATTTCACAAATAAAGCATTTTTTTCACTGCATTCTAGTTGTGGTTTGTCC
AAACTCATCAATGTATCTTAACGCGTAAATTGTAAGCGTTAATATTTTGTTAAAATTCGCGTTAAATTTT
TGTTAAATCAGCTCATTTTTTAACCAATAGGCCGAAATCGGCAAAATCCCTTATAAATCAAAAGAATAGA
CCGAGATAGGGT
[37 nt withheld, positions 2253-2289]
AAAGAACGTGGACTCCAACGTCAAAGG
[49 nt withheld, positions 2317-2365]
T
[91 nt withheld, positions 2367-2457]
G
[124 nt withheld, positions 2459-2582]
CAGGTGGCACTTTTCGGGGAAATGTGCGCGGAACCCCTATTTGTTTATTTTTCTAAATACATTCAAATAT
GTATCCGCTCATGAGACAATAACCCTGATAAATGCTTCAATAATATTGAAAAAGGAAGAGTCCTGAGGCG
GAAAGAACCAGCTGTGGAATGTGTGTCAGTTAGGGTGTGGAAAGTCCCCAGGCTCCCCAGCAGGCAGAAG
TATGCAAAGCATGCATCTCAATTAGTCAGCAACCAGGTGTGGAAAGTCCCCAGGCTCCCCAGCAGGCAGA
AGTATGCAAAGCATGCATCTCAATTAGTCAGCAACCATAGTCCCGCCCCTAACTCCGCCCATCCCGCCCC
TAACTCCGCCCAGTTCCGCCCATTCTCCGCCCCATGGCTGACTAATTTTTTTTATTTATGCAGAGGCCGA
GGCCGCCTCGGCCTCTGAGCTATTCCAGAAGTAGTGAGGAGGCTTTTTTGGAGGCCTAGGCTTTTGCAAA
GATCGATCAAGAGACAGGATGAGGATCGTTTCGCATGATTGAACAAGATGGATTGCACGCAGGTTCTCCG
GCCGCTTGGGTGGAGAGGCTATTCGGCTATGACTGGGCACAACAGACAATCGGCTGCTCTGATGCCGCCG
TGTTCCGGCTGTCAGCGCAGGGGCGCCCGGTTCTTTTTGTCAAGACCGACCTGTCCGGTGCCCTGAATGA
ACTGCAAGACGAGGCAGCGCGGCTATCGTGGCTGGCCACGACGGGCGTTCCTTGCGCAGCTGTGCTCGAC
GTTGTCACTGAAGCGGGAAGGGACTGGCTGCTATTGGGCGAAGTGCCGGGGCAGGATCTCCTGTCATCTC
ACCTTGCTCCTGCCGAGAAAGTATCCATCATGGCTGATGCAATGCGGCGGCTGCATACGCTTGATCCGGC
TACCTGCCCATTCGACCACCAAGCGAAACATCGCATCGAGCGAGCACGTACTCGGATGGAAGCCGGTCTT
GTCGATCAGGATGATCTGGACGAAGAGCATCAGGGGCTCGCGCCAGCCGAACTGTTCGCCAGGCTCAAGG
CGAGCATGCCCGACGGCGAGGATCTCGTCGTGACCCATGGCGATGCCTGCTTGCCGAATATCATGGTGGA
AAATGGCCGCTTTTCTGGATTCATCGACTGTGGCCGGCTGGGTGTGGCGGACCGCTATCAGGACATAGCG
TTGGCTACCCGTGATATTGCTGAAGAGCTTGGCGGCGAATGGGCTGACCGCTTCCTCGTGCTTTACGGTA
TCGCCGCTCCCGATTCGCAGCGCATCGCCTTCTATCGCCTTCTTGACGAGTTCTTCTGAGCGGGACTCTG
GGGTTCGAAATGACCGACCAAGCGACGCCCAACCTGCCATCACGAGATTTCGATTCCACCGCCGCCTTCT
ATGAAAGGTTGGGCTTCGGAATCGTTTTCCGGGACGCCGGCTGGATGATCCTCCAGCGCGGGGATCTCAT
GCTGGAGTTCTTCGCCCACCCTAGGGGGAGGCTAACTGAAACACGGAAGGAGACAATACCGGAAGGAACC
CGCGCTATGACGGCAATAAAAAGACAGAATAAAACGCACGGTGTTGGGTCGTTTGTTCATAAACGCGGGG
TTCGGTCCCAGGGCTGGCACTCTGTCGATACCCCACCGAGACCCCATTGGGGCCAATACGCCCGCGTTTC
TTCCTTTTCCCCACCCCACCCCCCAAGTTCGGGTGAAGGCCCAGGGCTCGCAGCCAACGTCGGGGCGGCA
GGCCCTGCCATAGCCTCAGGTTACTCATATATACTTTAGATTGATTTAAAACTTCATTTTTAATTTAAAA
GGATCTAGGTGAAGATCCTTTTTGATAATCTCATGACCAAAATCCCTTAACGTGAGTTTTCGTTCCACTG
AGCGTCAGACCCCGTAGAAAAGATCAAAGGATCTTCTTGAGATCCTTTTTTTCTGCGCGTAATCTGCTGC
TTGCAAACAAAAAAACCACCGCTACCAGCGGTGGTTTGTTTGCCGGATCAAGAGCTACCAACTCTTTTTC
CGAAGGTAACTGGCTTCAGCAGAGCGCAGATACCAAATACTGTTCTTCTAGTGTAGCCGTAGTTAGGCCA
CCACTTCAAGAACTCTGTAGCACCGCCTACATACCTCGCTCTGCTAATCCTGTTACCAGTGGCTGCTGCC
AGTGGCGATAAGTCGTGTCTTACCGGGTTGGACTCAAGACGATAGTTACCGGATAAGGCGCAGCGGTCGG
GCTGAACGGGGGGTTCGTGCACACAGCCCAGCTTGGAGCGAACGACCTACACCGAACTGAGATACCTACA
GCGTGAGCTATGAGAAAGCGCCACGCTTCCCGAAGGGAGAAAGGCGGACAGGTATCCGGTAAGCGGCAGG
GTCGGAACAGGAGAGCGCACGAGGGAGCTTCCAGGGGGAAACGCCTGGTATCTTTATAGTCCTGTCGGGT
TTCGCCACCTCTGACTTGAGCGTCGATTTTTGTGATGCTCGTCAGGGGGGCGGAGCCTATGGAAAAACGC
CAGCAACGCGGCCTTTTTACGGTTCCTGGCCTTTTGCTGGCCTTTTGCTCACATGTTCTTTCCTGCGTTA
TCCCCTGATTCTGTGGATAACCGTATTACCGCCATGCAT
